>Addgene plasmid #44668 | PL05015A1B12 | depositor partial sequence | sequence record 61192 | PL05015A1B12 sequence 517 bps
CAAATAATGGCAAATATGAAAGCTTATCGAGTCGTGAAAAAGCATTCCAAGTCACACAGTCACAAGAGAC
TCGCAACAATCGGCATCAAAAGATTTGCAAATCCTTATTCGTTGTTCTTAAAGTCCATGCGTACTCATTA
CAATGGCGACTTTGTACAGTTTTCCCGTCAGTGCGCCGAAACTTGGAAAGTAATGAATTGGAGTAAACGG
AAAAAGTATGTCATGAAATCTCTGAAGCTGAAAAAGATCTATGAGAAGGCGAAAGGATTTACAATTGTTA
GTCCATATTTAAAATTCGTGTCGGAGAAATATTGGGAGATTAAGAAAAGCCATCCCGACTGGAATTCAAA
GCAAATCAAAGACGAAACAATGCAACAATATAGAAATATTAAAAATTCTAACAAACCACTCGTTAATTGA
ATATAAATAATTTCTTCAATTGAAATTAAGTTTATGGTAAAGATAAGTGGATTAAATAAAATATTTGTAT
GGCCAAAAAAAAAAAAAAAAAATGCGA
