>Addgene plasmid #44668 | PL05015A1B12 | addgene partial sequence | sequence record 63684 | M13_pUC_fwd
CGACTCACTATAGGGCGAATTGGGTACCGGGCCCCCCCTCGAGGTCGACGGTATCGATAAGCTTGATATC
GAATTCCATTGTGTTGGGCAAATAATGGCAAATATGAAAGCTTATCGAGTCGTGAAAAAGCATTCCAAGT
CACACAGTCACAAGAGACTCGCAACAATCGGCATCAAAAGATTTGCAAATCCTTATTCGTTGTTCTTAAA
GTCCATGCGTACTCATTACAATGGCGACTTTGTACAGTTTTCCCGTCAGTGCGCCGAAACTTGGAAAGTA
ATGAATTGGAGTAAACGGAAAAAGTATGTCATGAAATCTCTGAAGCTGAAAAAGATCTATGAGAAGGCGA
AAGGATTTACAATTGTTAGTCCATATTTAAAATTCGTGTCGGAGAAATATTGGGAGATTAAGAAAAGCCA
TCCCGACTGGAATTCAAAGCAAATCAAAGACGAAACAATGCAACAATATAGAAATATTAAAAATTCTAAC
AAACCACTCGTTAATTGAATATAAATAATTTCTTCAATTGAAATTAAGTTTATGGTAAAGATAAGTGGAT
TAAATAAAATATTTGTATGGCCAAAAAAAAAAAAAAAAAATGCGAGCGGCCGCCACCGCGGTGGAGCTCC
AGCTTTTGTTCCCTTTAGTGAGGGTTAATTGCGCGCTTGGCGTAATCATGGTCATAGCTGTTTCCTGTGT
GAAATTGTTATCCGCTCACAATTCCACACAACATACGAGCCGGAAGCATAAAGTGTAAAGCCTGGGGTGC
CTAATGAGTGAGCTAACTCACATTAATTGCGTTGCGCTCACTGCCCGCTTTCCAGTCGGGAAACCTGTCG
TGCCAGCTGCATTAATGAATCGGCCAACGCGCGGGGAGAGGCGGTTTGCGTATTGGGCGCTCTTCCGCTT
CCTCGCTCACTGACTCGCTGCGCTCGGTCGTTCG
