>Addgene plasmid #44668 | PL05015A1B12 | addgene partial sequence | sequence record 63685 | M13_pUC_rev
GATTACGCCAAGCGCGCAATTAACCCTCACTAAAGGGAACAAAAGCTGGAGCTCCACCGCGGTGGCGGCC
GCTCGCATTTTTTTTTTTTTTTTTTGGCCATACAAATATTTTATTTAATCCACTTATCTTTACCATAAAC
TTAATTTCAATTGAAGAAATTATTTATATTCAATTAACGAGTGGTTTGTTAGAATTTTTAATATTTCTAT
ATTGTTGCATTGTTTCGTCTTTGATTTGCTTTGAATTCCAGTCGGGATGGCTTTTCTTAATCTCCCAATA
TTTCTCCGACACGAATTTTAAATATGGACTAACAATTGTAAATCCTTTCGCCTTCTCATAGATCTTTTTC
AGCTTCAGAGATTTCATGACATACTTTTTCCGTTTACTCCAATTCATTACTTTCCAAGTTTCGGCGCACT
GACGGGAAAACTGTACAAAGTCGCCATTGTAATGAGTACGCATGGACTTTAAGAACAACGAATAAGGATT
TGCAAATCTTTTGATGCCGATTGTTGCGAGTCTCTTGTGACTGTGTGACTTGGAATGCTTTTTCACGACT
CGATAAGCTTTCATATTTGCCATTATTTGCCCAACACAATGGAATTCGATATCAAGCTTATCGATACCGT
CGACCTCGAGGGGGGGCCCGGTACCCAATTCGCCCTATAGTGAGTCGTATTACGCGCGCTCACTGGCCGT
CGTTTTACAACGTCGTGACTGGGAAAACCCTGGCGTTACCCAACTTAATCGCCTTGCAGCACATCCCCCT
TTCGCCAGCTGGCGTAATAGCGAAGAGGCCCGCACCGATCGCCCTTCCCAACAGTTGCGCAGCCTGAATG
GCGAATGGGACGCGCCCTGTAGCGGCGCATTAAGCGCGGCGGGTGTGGTGGTTAC
