[The description below was written by a language model from this plasmid's Addgene catalogue record.]
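Description:
PL05015A1B12 is a cDNA clone from the planarian Schmidtea mediterranea carried in the pBluescript SK II (+) phagemid, a small (about 3 kb without insert) high-copy bacterial cloning vector. It is propagated in E. coli under ampicillin selection. No feature table accompanies the record, but pBluescript-family backbones generally provide a pUC-type origin for high-copy replication, an f1 origin for single-stranded DNA rescue, and a multiple cloning site flanked by opposing T7 and T3 phage RNA polymerase promoters.

The insert is Smed-thmg-1, also recorded as EST Contig 7215 and linked to an expressed sequence tag entry in GenBank. It was placed between the EcoRI and NotI sites of the polylinker, both of which remain intact, so the fragment can be excised again or the plasmid linearised at either end. The insert length is not stated, nor is whether the clone covers the complete coding sequence; as an EST-derived clone it may be partial. According to the record, transcription from the T7 promoter yields sense RNA and transcription from T3 yields antisense RNA, and the same two promoter sites serve as sequencing primer positions.

There is no eukaryotic promoter or expression cassette, so the plasmid serves as a template for in vitro transcription rather than for protein expression. The associated study concerns molecular markers of the hermaphroditic reproductive system of S. mediterranea, which suggests the clone was used to generate antisense riboprobes for in situ hybridisation, with sense transcripts available as controls, although the record does not state the application explicitly.
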