Addgene plasmid #44668: PL05015A1B12
Depositing lab: Phillip Newmark. Depositing organization: University of Illinois at Urbana-Champaign. Publication: Molecular markers to characterize the hermaphroditic reproductive system of the planarian Schmidtea mediterranea. Chong T, Stary JM, Wang Y, Newmark PA. BMC Dev Biol. 2011 Nov 10;11:69. 10.1186/1471-213X-11-69 PubMed 22074376.
Backbone
  Vector backbone: pBluescript SK II (+)
  Backbone size w/o insert (bp): 2961
Growth in bacteria
  Bacterial resistance: Ampicillin, 100 μg/mL
  Growth temperature: 37°C
  Growth strain: DH5alpha
  Copy number: High Copy
Gene/Insert
  Gene/Insert name: Smed-thmg-1 (alt name: EST Contig 7215)
  Species: Schmidtea mediterranea
  GenBank ID: DN307831.1
  Promoter: T7 sense, T3 antisense
  Cloning method: Restriction Enzyme; 5′ cloning site EcoRI (not destroyed); 3′ cloning site NotI (not destroyed)
  Sequencing primers: 5′ T7; 3′ T3
Terms and licenses: Academic/Nonprofit Terms; Industry Terms: Not Available to Industry
How to cite: PL05015A1B12 was a gift from Phillip Newmark (Addgene plasmid # 44668 ; http://n2t.net/addgene:44668 ; RRID:Addgene_44668)
